>Addgene plasmid #121335 | pUC57-Kan_gfsi_g10749 | depositor full sequence | sequence record 231410 | pUC57-Kan_gfsi_g10749 sequence 2884 bps
TCGCGCGTTTCGGTGATGACGGTGAAAACCTCTGACACATGCAGCTCCCGGAGACGGTCACAGCTTGTCT
GTAAGCGGATGCCGGGAGCAGACAAGCCCGTCAGGGCGCGTCAGCGGGTGTTGGCGGGTGTCGGGGCTGG
CTTAACTATGCGGCATCAGAGCAGATTGTACTGAGAGTGCACCATATGCGGTGTGAAATACCGCACAGAT
GCGTAAGGAGAAAATACCGCATCAGGCGCCATTCGCCATTCAGGCTGCGCAACTGTTGGGAAGGGCGATC
GGTGCGGGCCTCTTCGCTATTACGCCAGCTGGCGAAAGGGGGATGTGCTGCAAGGCGATTAAGTTGGGTA
ACGCCAGGGTTTTCCCAGTCACGACGTTGTAAAACGACGGCCAGTGAATTGACGCGTATTGGGATGGAAC
TTGGTCTCTAAGCTCACCAATGAGTTTTTTCAACTTGACACCAACCATCATCACAACCTTTACCAGTTTT
ATGACAATTTGGACAAGTATATCTAGCAGAAATTTTAGCATCACCTTCAGCTTCTGGAGCTTCTTCTCTA
GCAGCCAAAGAACCATGAGCATGAGAACCTCTTGGTGGACAATGACATCTTTGAACAGCAGAACCTGGAG
AACCTGGCAAACCACCAGCTGGCAACATTAGAGACCAAGTTCCATCCCAATGGCGCGCCGAGCTTGGCTC
GAGCATGGTCATAGCTGTTTCCTGTGTGAAATTGTTATCCGCTCACAATTCCACACAACATACGAGCCGG
AAGCATAAAGTGTAAAGCCTGGGGTGCCTAATGAGTGAGCTAACTCACATTAATTGCGTTGCGCTCACTG
CCCGCTTTCCAGTCGGGAAACCTGTCGTGCCAGCTGCATTAATGAATCGGCCAACGCGCGGGGAGAGGCG
GTTTGCGTATTGGGCGCTCTTCCGCTTCCTCGCTCACTGACTCGCTGCGCTCGGTCGTTCGGCTGCGGCG
AGCGGTATCAGCTCACTCAAAGGCGGTAATACGGTTATCCACAGAATCAGGGGATAACGCAGGAAAGAAC
ATGTGAGCAAAAGGCCAGCAAAAGGCCAGGAACCGTAAAAAGGCCGCGTTGCTGGCGTTTTTCCATAGGC
TCCGCCCCCCTGACGAGCATCACAAAAATCGACGCTCAAGTCAGAGGTGGCGAAACCCGACAGGACTATA
AAGATACCAGGCGTTTCCCCCTGGAAGCTCCCTCGTGCGCTCTCCTGTTCCGACCCTGCCGCTTACCGGA
TACCTGTCCGCCTTTCTCCCTTCGGGAAGCGTGGCGCTTTCTCATAGCTCACGCTGTAGGTATCTCAGTT
CGGTGTAGGTCGTTCGCTCCAAGCTGGGCTGTGTGCACGAACCCCCCGTTCAGCCCGACCGCTGCGCCTT
ATCCGGTAACTATCGTCTTGAGTCCAACCCGGTAAGACACGACTTATCGCCACTGGCAGCAGCCACTGGT
AACAGGATTAGCAGAGCGAGGTATGTAGGCGGTGCTACAGAGTTCTTGAAGTGGTGGCCTAACTACGGCT
ACACTAGAAGAACAGTATTTGGTATCTGCGCTCTGCTGAAGCCAGTTACCTTCGGAAAAAGAGTTGGTAG
CTCTTGATCCGGCAAACAAACCACCGCTGGTAGCGGTGGTTTTTTTGTTTGCAAGCAGCAGATTACGCGC
AGAAAAAAAGGATCTCAAGAAGATCCTTTGATCTTTTCTACGGGGTCTGACGCTCAGTGGAACGAAAACT
CACGTTAAGGGATTTTGGTCATGAGATTATCAAAAAGGATCTTCACCTAGATCCTTTTAAATTAAAAATG
AAGTTTTAAATCAATCTAAAGTATATATGAGTAAACTTGGTCTGACAGTTAGAAAAACTCATCGAGCATC
AAATGAAACTGCAATTTATTCATATCAGGATTATCAATACCATATTTTTGAAAAAGCCGTTTCTGTAATG
AAGGAGAAAACTCACCGAGGCAGTTCCATAGGATGGCAAGATCCTGGTATCGGTCTGCGATTCCGACTCG
TCCAACATCAATACAACCTATTAATTTCCCCTCGTCAAAAATAAGGTTATCAAGTGAGAAATCACCATGA
GTGACGACTGAATCCGGTGAGAATGGCAAAAGTTTATGCATTTCTTTCCAGACTTGTTCAACAGGCCAGC
CATTACGCTCGTCATCAAAATCACTCGCATCAACCAAACCGTTATTCATTCGTGATTGCGCCTGAGCGAG
ACGAAATACGCGATCGCTGTTAAAAGGACAATTACAAACAGGAATCGAATGCAACCGGCGCAGGAACACT
GCCAGCGCATCAACAATATTTTCACCTGAATCAGGATATTCTTCTAATACCTGGAATGCTGTTTTCCCAG
GGATCGCAGTGGTGAGTAACCATGCATCATCAGGAGTACGGATAAAATGCTTGATGGTCGGAAGAGGCAT
AAATTCCGTCAGCCAGTTTAGTCTGACCATCTCATCTGTAACATCATTGGCAACGCTACCTTTGCCATGT
TTCAGAAACAACTCTGGCGCATCGGGCTTCCCATACAATCGATAGATTGTCGCACCTGATTGCCCGACAT
TATCGCGAGCCCATTTATACCCATATAAATCAGCATCCATGTTGGAATTTAATCGCGGCCTAGAGCAAGA
CGTTTCCCGTTGAATATGGCTCATACTCTTCCTTTTTCAATATTATTGAAGCATTTATCAGGGTTATTGT
CTCATGAGCGGATACATATTTGAATGTATTTAGAAAAATAAACAAATAGGGGTTCCGCGCACATTTCCCC
GAAAAGTGCCACCTGACGTCTAAGAAACCATTATTATCATGACATTAACCTATAAAAATAGGCGTATCAC
GAGGCCCTTTCGTC
Features (pLannotate 1.2.2; 10 found; start..end, strand, type, name):
    137..236     +  misc_feature   bom (fragment): basis of mobility region from pBR322
    242..399     -  CDS            lacZα (fragment): LacZα fragment of β-galactosidase; lacZ fragment
    732..748     -  protein_bind   lac operator: The lac repressor binds to the lac operator to inhibit transcription in E. coli. This inhibition can be relieved by adding lactose or isopropyl-β-D-thiogalactopyranoside (IPTG). lac repressor encoded by lacI
    756..786     -  promoter       lac promoter: promoter for the E. coli lac operon
    801..822     -  protein_bind   CAP binding site: CAP binding activates transcription in the presence of cAMP. E. coli catabolite activator protein
    835..927     -  CDS            lacI (fragment): lac repressor; lacI; The lac repressor binds to the lac operator to inhibit transcription in E. coli. This inhibition can be relieved by adding lactose or isopropyl-β-D-thiogalactopyranoside (IPTG).
   1110..1698    -  rep_origin     ori: high-copy-number ColE1/pMB1/pBR322/pUC origin of replication
   1869..2684    -  CDS            KanR: aminoglycoside phosphotransferase; aph(3')-Ia; confers resistance to kanamycin in bacteria or G418 (Geneticin®) in eukaryotes
   2685..2789    -  promoter       AmpR promoter: bla
   2884..35      +  CDS            rop (fragment) (across the origin): Rop protein, which maintains plasmids at low copy number; rop
