[The description below was written by a language model from this plasmid's Addgene catalogue record and pLannotate feature annotations shown in this document.]
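Description:
pUC57-Kan_gfsi_g10749 is a small, high-copy bacterial cloning plasmid that serves as a Level 0 Golden Gate-compatible module. It carries a sequence designated gfsi_g10749 from the fungus Magnaporthe oryzae (the organism name appears in the record's mutation field). The associated publication describes a clone resource of M. oryzae effectors that share sequence and structural similarity across host-specific lineages, so the insert is presumably one of these candidate effector sequences, although the record gives no further annotation of the encoded protein. The backbone is pUC57-Kan, listed at 2,626 bp without insert. The full deposited sequence is 2,884 nt, which implies a short insert of roughly 260 bp.

The plasmid is propagated in E. coli from a pUC/ColE1-type high-copy origin. Selection is with kanamycin, through an aph(3')-Ia aminoglycoside phosphotransferase gene driven by the bla (AmpR) promoter. The feature table also detects backbone remnants: fragments of bom, rop and lacI, and the lac promoter, operator and CAP binding site upstream of a lacZα fragment. The insert was placed at the EcoRV site, and it most likely lies in the unannotated stretch between the lac operator and the remaining lacZα fragment. This placement interrupts the α-peptide region, consistent with lacZ being listed as a screening marker. M13 forward and reverse priming sites flank the insert for sequence verification.

There is no eukaryotic promoter, tag or terminator, so the plasmid is a storage and donor vector rather than an expression construct. Its intended use is to supply the effector module for Golden Gate assembly into higher-level constructs. The record does not state which Type IIS enzyme or overhangs are used.
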