Addgene plasmid #121335: pUC57-Kan_gfsi_g10749
Purpose: Level 0 Golden-Gate compatible vector
Depositing lab: Sophien Kamoun. Depositing organization: Sainsbury Laboratory, Norwich. Publication: A Clone Resource of Magnaporthe oryzae Effectors That Share Sequence and Structural Similarities Across Host-Specific Lineages. Petit-Houdenot Y, Langner T, Harant A, Win J, Kamoun S. Mol Plant Microbe Interact. 2020 Aug;33(8):1032-1035. doi: 10.1094/MPMI-03-20-0052-A. Epub 2020 Jun 22. PubMed 32460610.
Backbone
  Vector backbone: pUC57-Kan
  Backbone size w/o insert (bp): 2626
  Vector type: Golden Gate
  Selectable markers: lacZ
Growth in bacteria
  Bacterial resistance: Kanamycin, 50 μg/mL
  Growth temperature: 37°C
  Growth strain: DH5alpha
  Copy number: High Copy
Gene/Insert
  Gene/Insert name: gfsi_g10749
  Mutation: Magnaporthe oryzae
  Cloning method: Restriction Enzyme; 5′ cloning site EcoRV (unknown if destroyed); 3′ cloning site EcoRV (unknown if destroyed)
  Sequencing primers: 5′ M13Fw; 3′ M13Rv
Terms and licenses: Academic/Nonprofit Terms; Industry Terms: Not Available to Industry
How to cite: pUC57-Kan_gfsi_g10749 was a gift from Sophien Kamoun (Addgene plasmid # 121335 ; http://n2t.net/addgene:121335 ; RRID:Addgene_121335)
