>Addgene plasmid #121335 | pUC57-Kan_gfsi_g10749 | depositor partial sequence | sequence record 230922 | gfsi_g10749
TTGGTCTCTAATGTTGCCAGCTGGTGGTTTGCCAGGTTCTCCAGGTTCTGCTGTTCAAAGATGTCATTGT
CCACCAAGAGGTTCTCATGCTCATGGTTCTTTGGCTGCTAGAGAAGAAGCTCCAGAAGCTGAAGGTGATG
CTAAAATTTCTGCTAGATATACTTGTCCAAATTGTCATAAAACTGGTAAAGGTTGTGATGATGGTTGGTG
TCAAGTTGAAAAAACTCATTGGTGAGCTTAGAGACCAA
