>Addgene plasmid #121335 | pUC57-Kan_gfsi_g10749 | depositor partial sequence | sequence record 230923 | empty_vector
TCGCGCGTTTCGGTGATGACGGTGAAAACCTCTGACACATGCAGCTCCCGGAGACGGTCACAGCTTGTCT
GTAAGCGGATGCCGGGAGCAGACAAGCCCGTCAGGGCGCGTCAGCGGGTGTTGGCGGGTGTCGGGGCTGG
CTTAACTATGCGGCATCAGAGCAGATTGTACTGAGAGTGCACCATATGCGGTGTGAAATACCGCACAGAT
GCGTAAGGAGAAAATACCGCATCAGGCGCCATTCGCCATTCAGGCTGCGCAACTGTTGGGAAGGGCGATC
GGTGCGGGCCTCTTCGCTATTACGCCAGCTGGCGAAAGGGGGATGTGCTGCAAGGCGATTAAGTTGGGTA
ACGCCAGGGTTTTCCCAGTCACGACGTTGTAAAACGACGGCCAGTGAATTGACGCGTATTGGGATATCCC
AATGGCGCGCCGAGCTTGGCTCGAGCATGGTCATAGCTGTTTCCTGTGTGAAATTGTTATCCGCTCACAA
TTCCACACAACATACGAGCCGGAAGCATAAAGTGTAAAGCCTGGGGTGCCTAATGAGTGAGCTAACTCAC
ATTAATTGCGTTGCGCTCACTGCCCGCTTTCCAGTCGGGAAACCTGTCGTGCCAGCTGCATTAATGAATC
GGCCAACGCGCGGGGAGAGGCGGTTTGCGTATTGGGCGCTCTTCCGCTTCCTCGCTCACTGACTCGCTGC
GCTCGGTCGTTCGGCTGCGGCGAGCGGTATCAGCTCACTCAAAGGCGGTAATACGGTTATCCACAGAATC
AGGGGATAACGCAGGAAAGAACATGTGAGCAAAAGGCCAGCAAAAGGCCAGGAACCGTAAAAAGGCCGCG
TTGCTGGCGTTTTTCCATAGGCTCCGCCCCCCTGACGAGCATCACAAAAATCGACGCTCAAGTCAGAGGT
GGCGAAACCCGACAGGACTATAAAGATACCAGGCGTTTCCCCCTGGAAGCTCCCTCGTGCGCTCTCCTGT
TCCGACCCTGCCGCTTACCGGATACCTGTCCGCCTTTCTCCCTTCGGGAAGCGTGGCGCTTTCTCATAGC
TCACGCTGTAGGTATCTCAGTTCGGTGTAGGTCGTTCGCTCCAAGCTGGGCTGTGTGCACGAACCCCCCG
TTCAGCCCGACCGCTGCGCCTTATCCGGTAACTATCGTCTTGAGTCCAACCCGGTAAGACACGACTTATC
GCCACTGGCAGCAGCCACTGGTAACAGGATTAGCAGAGCGAGGTATGTAGGCGGTGCTACAGAGTTCTTG
AAGTGGTGGCCTAACTACGGCTACACTAGAAGAACAGTATTTGGTATCTGCGCTCTGCTGAAGCCAGTTA
CCTTCGGAAAAAGAGTTGGTAGCTCTTGATCCGGCAAACAAACCACCGCTGGTAGCGGTGGTTTTTTTGT
TTGCAAGCAGCAGATTACGCGCAGAAAAAAAGGATCTCAAGAAGATCCTTTGATCTTTTCTACGGGGTCT
GACGCTCAGTGGAACGAAAACTCACGTTAAGGGATTTTGGTCATGAGATTATCAAAAAGGATCTTCACCT
AGATCCTTTTAAATTAAAAATGAAGTTTTAAATCAATCTAAAGTATATATGAGTAAACTTGGTCTGACAG
TTAGAAAAACTCATCGAGCATCAAATGAAACTGCAATTTATTCATATCAGGATTATCAATACCATATTTT
TGAAAAAGCCGTTTCTGTAATGAAGGAGAAAACTCACCGAGGCAGTTCCATAGGATGGCAAGATCCTGGT
ATCGGTCTGCGATTCCGACTCGTCCAACATCAATACAACCTATTAATTTCCCCTCGTCAAAAATAAGGTT
ATCAAGTGAGAAATCACCATGAGTGACGACTGAATCCGGTGAGAATGGCAAAAGTTTATGCATTTCTTTC
CAGACTTGTTCAACAGGCCAGCCATTACGCTCGTCATCAAAATCACTCGCATCAACCAAACCGTTATTCA
TTCGTGATTGCGCCTGAGCGAGACGAAATACGCGATCGCTGTTAAAAGGACAATTACAAACAGGAATCGA
ATGCAACCGGCGCAGGAACACTGCCAGCGCATCAACAATATTTTCACCTGAATCAGGATATTCTTCTAAT
ACCTGGAATGCTGTTTTCCCAGGGATCGCAGTGGTGAGTAACCATGCATCATCAGGAGTACGGATAAAAT
GCTTGATGGTCGGAAGAGGCATAAATTCCGTCAGCCAGTTTAGTCTGACCATCTCATCTGTAACATCATT
GGCAACGCTACCTTTGCCATGTTTCAGAAACAACTCTGGCGCATCGGGCTTCCCATACAATCGATAGATT
GTCGCACCTGATTGCCCGACATTATCGCGAGCCCATTTATACCCATATAAATCAGCATCCATGTTGGAAT
TTAATCGCGGCCTAGAGCAAGACGTTTCCCGTTGAATATGGCTCATACTCTTCCTTTTTCAATATTATTG
AAGCATTTATCAGGGTTATTGTCTCATGAGCGGATACATATTTGAATGTATTTAGAAAAATAAACAAATA
GGGGTTCCGCGCACATTTCCCCGAAAAGTGCCACCTGACGTCTAAGAAACCATTATTATCATGACATTAA
CCTATAAAAATAGGCGTATCACGAGGCCCTTTCGTC
