>Addgene plasmid #121335 | pUC57-Kan_gfsi_g10749 | addgene partial sequence | sequence record 238156 | M13-F20 5'-TGTAAAACGACGGCCAGT-3'
TTGGTCTCTAAGCTCACCAATGAGTTTTTTCAACTTGACACCAACCATCATCACAACCTTTACCAGTTTT
ATGACAATTTGGACAAGTATATCTAGCAGAAATTTTAGCATCACCTTCAGCTTCTGGAGCTTCTTCTCTA
GCAGCCAAAGAACCATGAGCATGAGAACCTCTTGGTGGACAATGACATCTTTGAACAGCAGAACCTGGAG
AACCTGGCAAACCACCAGCTGGCAACATTAGAGACCAAGTTCCATCCCAATGGCGCGCCGAGCTTGGCTC
GAGCATGGTCATAGCTGTTTCCTGTGTGAAATTGTTATCCGCTCACAATTCCACACAACATACGAGCCGG
AAGCATAAAGTGTAAAGCCTGGGGTGCCTAATGAGTGAGCTAACTCACATTAATTGCGTTGCGCTCACTG
CCCGCTTTCCAGTCGGGAAACCTGTCGTGCCAGCTGCATTAATGAATCGGCCAACGCGCGGGGAGAGGCG
GTTTGCGTATTGGGCGCTCTTCCGCTTCCTCGCTCACTGACTCGCTGCGCTCGGTCGTTCGGCTGCGGCG
AGCGGTATCAGCTCACTCAAAGGCGGTAATACGGTTATCCACAGAATCAGGGGATAACGCAGGAAAGAAC
ATGTGAGCAAAAGGCCAGCAAAAGGCCAGGAACCGTAAAAAGGCCGCGTTGCTGGCGTTTTTCCATAGGC
TCCGCCCCCCTGACGAGCATCACAAAAATCGACGCTCAAGTCAGAGGTGGCGAAACCCGACAGGACTATA
AAGATACCAGGCGTTTCCCCCTGGAAGCTCCCTCGTGCGCTCTCCTGTTCCGACCCTGCCGCTTACCGGA
TACCTGTCCGCCTTTCTCCCTTCGGGAAGCGTGGCGCTTTCTCATAGCTCACGCTGTAGGTATCTCAGTT
CGGTGT
